Addgene plasmid #158552: pLIX403-EBFP2-ccdB-Puro
Purpose: (Empty Backbone) Set of empty Gateway Cloning compatible, inducible, lentiviral vectors with various mammalian selection markers and N-terminal fluorescent protein fusions
Depositing lab: Alejandro Chavez.
Backbone
  Vector backbone: pLIX403
  Vector type: Mammalian Expression, Lentiviral
  Selectable markers: Puromycin
  Tag / fusion protein: EBFP2 (N terminal on backbone)
Growth in bacteria
  Bacterial resistance: Chloramphenicol and Ampicillin, 25 & 100 μg/mL
  Growth temperature: 30°C
  Growth strain: ccdB Survival
  Copy number: High Copy
Gene/Insert
  Gene/Insert name: None
Terms and licenses: Academic/Nonprofit Terms; Industry Terms: Not Available to Industry
Depositor comments: 5' Cloning Site: NheI (not destroyed), 3' Cloning Site: FseI (not destroyed)
How to cite: pLIX403-EBFP2-ccdB-Puro was a gift from Alejandro Chavez (Addgene plasmid # 158552 ; http://n2t.net/addgene:158552 ; RRID:Addgene_158552)
