[The description below was written by a language model from this plasmid's Addgene catalogue record and pLannotate feature annotations shown in this document.]
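Description:
pLIX403-EBFP2-ccdB-Puro is an empty Gateway destination vector built on the pLIX403 lentiviral backbone, one member of a set of doxycycline-inducible vectors that differ in their mammalian selection marker and N-terminal fluorescent protein. It carries no gene of interest. The viral portion has a third-generation, self-inactivating layout: an RSV promoter drives a truncated HIV-1 5' LTR, followed by the Ψ packaging signal with a gag fragment, the RRE for Rev-dependent nuclear export, a cPPT/CTS, a WPRE fragment and a ΔU3 3' LTR, with an SV40 poly(A) signal and SV40 origin downstream. In bacteria it replicates from a high-copy ColE1/pUC-type origin with ampicillin resistance. Chloramphenicol resistance comes from the Gateway cassette, and because that cassette encodes the CcdB gyrase toxin, the plasmid must be maintained in a ccdB-tolerant strain.

The inducible unit consists of a tight TRE promoter (seven tet operators plus a minimal CMV promoter) followed by the EBFP2 blue fluorescent protein coding sequence and then the attR1–CmR–ccdB–attR2 cassette. An LR recombination with an entry clone replaces the cassette with the gene of interest, with loss of ccdB providing counter-selection for recombinants, and is intended to yield an N-terminal EBFP2 fusion. The depositor also notes retained NheI and FseI sites as 5' and 3' cloning sites. Downstream, a human PGK promoter drives the puromycin resistance gene followed by an rtTA3-type reverse tetracycline transactivator. The table does not annotate the element linking these two coding sequences. A single integrated provirus therefore supplies both puromycin selection and the transactivator. The vector is suited to making stable mammalian cell lines with doxycycline-controlled expression of blue-fluorescent tagged proteins.
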