Features (pLannotate 1.2.2; 34 found; start..end, strand, type, name):
     41..158     +  misc_feature   cPPT/CTS: central polypurine tract and central termination sequence of HIV-1
    212..526     +  promoter       tight TRE promoter: Tet-responsive promoter PTight, consisting of seven tet operator sequences followed by the minimal CMV promoter
    543..1259    +  CDS            EBFP2: EBFP2 is a basic (constitutively fluorescent) blue fluorescent protein published in 2007, derived from Aequorea victoria. It is reported to be a rapidly-maturing monomer with moderate acid sensitivity.
   1290..1414    +  protein_bind   attR1: mutant version of attR; recombination site for the Gateway® LR reaction LR Clonase™
   1439..1469    +  promoter       lac UV5 promoter: E. coli lac promoter with an "up" mutation
   1493..1522    +  promoter       cat promoter (fragment): promoter of the E. coli cat gene encoding chloramphenicol acetyltransferase
   1523..2182    +  CDS            CmR: chloramphenicol acetyltransferase; cat; confers resistance to chloramphenicol
   2361..2519    +  CDS            ccdA (fragment): CCDA_ECO57 - Also known as H, letA. Experimental evidence at protein level: Swiss-Prot protein existence level 1. Antitoxin component of a type II toxin-antitoxin (TA) system which inhibits the post-segregational killing (PSK) of plasmid-free cells, also referred to as a plasmid addiction system. Binds to and blocks the activity of CcdB; will also remove bound CcdB protein from the CcdB-GyrA complex by forming a CcdA-CcdB complex, a process termed rejuvenation. Functions as a transcriptional corepressor for the ccdAB operon, repression also requires CcdB (By similarity). From Escherichia coli
   2524..2826    +  CDS            ccdB: CCDB_ECOLI - Also known as G, letB, letD. Experimental evidence at protein level: Swiss-Prot protein existence level 1. Toxic component of a type II toxin-antitoxin (TA) system, functioning in plasmid maintainence. Responsible for the post- segregational killing (PSK) of plasmid-free cells, also referred to as a plasmid addiction system. Half-life of over 2 hours. Cell killing by CcdB is accompanied by filamentation, defects in chromosome and plasmid segregation, defects in cell division, formation of anucleate cells, decreased DNA synthesis and plasmid loss. Interferes with the activity of DN
   2870..2994    -  protein_bind   attR2: mutant version of attR; recombination site for the Gateway® LR reaction LR Clonase™
   3053..3071    +  CDS            9xHis (fragment): 9xHis affinity tag
   3081..3591    +  promoter       hPGK promoter: human phosphoglycerate kinase 1 promoter
   3607..4196    +  CDS            PuroR: puromycin N-acetyltransferase; pac from Streptomyces; confers resistance to puromycin
   4267..4964    +  CDS            rtTA3 (fragment): reverse tetracycline transactivator 3 activates expression from Tet-responsive promoters in the presence of doxycycline
   4894..5004    +  CDS            VP48: 3 tandem repeats of the minimal activation domain of herpes simplex virus VP16 (Cheng et al., 2013)
   5040..5588    +  misc_feature   WPRE (fragment): woodchuck hepatitis virus posttranscriptional regulatory element
   5614..5685    +  CDS            nef (fragment): NEF_HV1Z2 - Experimental evidence at protein level: Swiss-Prot protein existence level 1. Extracellular Nef protein targets CD4(+) T-lymphocytes for apoptosis by interacting with CXCR4 surface receptors. From Human immunodeficiency virus type 1 group M subtype D (isolate Z2/CDC-Z34) (HIV-1).
   5687..5920    +  LTR            3' LTR (ΔU3): self-inactivating 3' long terminal repeat (LTR) from HIV-1
   5992..6113    +  polyA_signal   SV40 poly(A) signal: SV40 polyadenylation signal
   6153..6288    +  rep_origin     SV40 ori: SV40 origin of replication
   6296..6359    +  promoter       AmpR promoter: bla
   6360..7220    +  CDS            AmpR: β-lactamase; bla; confers resistance to ampicillin, carbenicillin, and related antibiotics
   7391..7979    +  rep_origin     ori: high-copy-number ColE1/pMB1/pBR322/pUC origin of replication
   8162..8254    +  CDS            lacI (fragment): lac repressor; lacI; The lac repressor binds to the lac operator to inhibit transcription in E. coli. This inhibition can be relieved by adding lactose or isopropyl-β-D-thiogalactopyranoside (IPTG).
   8267..8288    +  protein_bind   CAP binding site: CAP binding activates transcription in the presence of cAMP. E. coli catabolite activator protein
   8303..8333    +  promoter       lac promoter: promoter for the E. coli lac operon
   8341..8357    +  protein_bind   lac operator: The lac repressor binds to the lac operator to inhibit transcription in E. coli. This inhibition can be relieved by adding lactose or isopropyl-β-D-thiogalactopyranoside (IPTG). lac repressor encoded by lacI
   8402..8420    +  promoter       T3 promoter: promoter for bacteriophage T3 RNA polymerase
   8448..8674    +  promoter       RSV promoter: Rous sarcoma virus enhancer/promoter
   8675..8855    +  LTR            5' LTR (truncated): truncated 5' long terminal repeat (LTR) from HIV-1
   8902..9027    +  misc_feature   HIV-1 Ψ: packaging signal of human immunodeficiency virus type 1
   9011..9374    +  CDS            HIV-1 gag (fragment): gag protein from human immunodeficiency virus 1; gag
   9520..9753    +  misc_feature   RRE: The Rev response element (RRE) of HIV-1 allows for Rev-dependent mRNA export from the nucleus to the cytoplasm.
  10130..10154   +  CDS            Rev (fragment): human immunodeficiency virus 1 (HIV-1) Rev protein; rev; enhances nuclear export of unspliced and incompletely spliced viral mRNAs
>Addgene plasmid #158552 | pLIX403-EBFP2-ccdB-Puro | addgene full sequence | sequence record 309842 | Addgene NGS Result
AATTCTCGACCTCGAGACAAATGGCAGTATTCATCCACAATTTTAAAAGAAAAGGGGGGATTGGGGGGTA
CAGTGCAGGGGAAAGAATAGTAGACATAATAGCAACAGACATACAAACTAAAGAATTACAAAAACAAATT
ACAAAAATTCAAAATTTTCGGGTTTATTACAGGGACAGCAGAGATCCACTTTGGCCGCGAATCGATATGT
CGAGTTTACTCCCTATCAGTGATAGAGAACGTATGTCGAGTTTACTCCCTATCAGTGATAGAGAACGATG
TCGAGTTTACTCCCTATCAGTGATAGAGAACGTATGTCGAGTTTACTCCCTATCAGTGATAGAGAACGTA
TGTCGAGTTTACTCCCTATCAGTGATAGAGAACGTATGTCGAGTTTATCCCTATCAGTGATAGAGAACGT
ATGTCGAGTTTACTCCCTATCAGTGATAGAGAACGTATGTCGAGGTAGGCGTGTACGGTGGGAGGCCTAT
ATAAGCAGAGCTCGTTTAGTGAACCGTCAGATCGCCTGGAGAATTGGCTAGCATGGTGAGCAAGGGCGAG
GAGCTGTTCACCGGGGTGGTGCCCATCCTGGTCGAGCTGGACGGCGACGTAAACGGCCACAAGTTCAGCG
TGAGGGGCGAGGGCGAGGGCGATGCCACCAACGGCAAGCTGACCCTGAAGTTCATCTGCACCACCGGCAA
GCTGCCCGTGCCCTGGCCCACCCTCGTGACCACCCTGAGCCACGGCGTGCAGTGCTTCGCCCGCTACCCC
GACCACATGAAGCAGCACGACTTCTTCAAGTCCGCCATGCCCGAAGGCTACGTCCAGGAGCGCACCATCT
TCTTCAAGGACGACGGCACCTACAAGACCCGCGCCGAGGTGAAGTTCGAGGGCGACACCCTAGTGAACCG
CATCGAGCTGAAGGGCGTCGACTTCAAGGAGGACGGCAACATCCTGGGGCACAAGCTGGAGTACAACTTC
AACAGCCACAACATCTATATCATGGCCGTCAAGCAGAAGAACGGCATCAAGGTGAACTTCAAGATCCGCC
ACAACGTGGAGGACGGCAGCGTGCAGCTCGCCGACCACTACCAGCAGAACACCCCCATCGGCGACGGCCC
CGTGCTGCTGCCCGACAGCCACTACCTGAGCACCCAGTCCGTGCTGAGCAAAGACCCCAACGAGAAGCGC
GATCACATGGTCCTGCTGGAGTTCCGCACCGCCGCCGGGATCACTCTCGGCATGGACGAGCTGTACAAGG
GGGCCGGCCATATCAGCGGCTCTGGTTCGACAAGTTTGTACAAAAAAGCTGAACGAGAAACGTAAAATGA
TATAAATATCAATATATTAAATTAGATTTTGCATAAAAAACAGACTACATAATACTGTAAAACACAACAT
ATCCAGTCACTATGGCGGCCGCATTAGGCACCCCAGGCTTTACACTTTATGCTTCCGGCTCGTATAATGT
GTGGATTTTGAGTTAGGATCCGTCGAGATTTTCAGGAGCTAAGGAAGCTAAAATGGAGAAAAAAATCACT
GGATATACCACCGTTGATATATCCCAATGGCATCGTAAAGAACATTTTGAGGCATTTCAGTCAGTTGCTC
AATGTACCTATAACCAGACCGTTCAGCTGGATATTACGGCCTTTTTAAAGACCGTAAAGAAAAATAAGCA
CAAGTTTTATCCGGCCTTTATTCACATTCTTGCCCGCCTGATGAATGCTCATCCGGAATTCCGTATGGCA
ATGAAAGACGGTGAGCTGGTGATATGGGATAGTGTTCACCCTTGTTACACCGTTTTCCATGAGCAAACTG
AAACGTTTTCATCGCTCTGGAGTGAATACCACGACGATTTCCGGCAGTTTCTACACATATATTCGCAAGA
TGTGGCGTGTTACGGTGAAAACCTGGCCTATTTCCCTAAAGGGTTTATTGAGAATATGTTTTTCGTCTCA
GCCAATCCCTGGGTGAGTTTCACCAGTTTTGATTTAAACGTGGCCAATATGGACAACTTCTTCGCCCCCG
TTTTCACCATGGGCAAATATTATACGCAAGGCGACAAGGTGCTGATGCCGCTGGCGATTCAGGTTCATCA
TGCCGTTTGTGATGGCTTCCATGTCGGCAGAATGCTTAATGAATTACAACAGTACTGCGATGAGTGGCAG
GGCGGGGCGTAAAGATCTGGATCCGGCTTACTAAAAGCCAGATAACAGTATGCGTATTTGCGCGCTGATT
TTTGCGGTATAAGAATATATACTGATATGTATACCCGAAGTATGTCAAAAAGAGGTATGCTATGAAGCAG
CGTATTACAGTGACAGTTGACAGCGACAGCTATCAGTTGCTCAAGGCATATATGATGTCAATATCTCCGG
TCTGGTAAGCACAACCATGCAGAATGAAGCCCGTCGTCTGCGTGCCGAACGCTGGAAAGCGGAAAATCAG
GAAGGGATGGCTGAGGTCGCCCGGTTTATTGAAATGAACGGCTCTTTTGCTGACGAGAACAGGGGCTGGT
GAAATGCAGTTTAAGGTTTACACCTATAAAAGAGAGAGCCGTTATCGTCTGTTTGTGGATGTACAGAGTG
ATATTATTGACACGCCCGGGCGACGGATGGTGATCCCCCTGGCCAGTGCACGTCTGCTGTCAGATAAAGT
CTCCCGTGAACTTTACCCGGTGGTGCATATCGGGGATGAAAGCTGGCGCATGATGACCACCGATATGGCC
AGTGTGCCGGTCTCCGTTATCGGGGAAGAAGTGGCTGATCTCAGCCACCGCGAAAATGACATCAAAAACG
CCATTAACCTGATGTTCTGGGGAATATAAATGTCAGGCTCCCTTATACACAGCCAGTCTGCAGGTCGACC
ATAGTGACTGGATATGTTGTGTTTTACAGTATTATGTAGTCTGTTTTTTATGCAAAATCTAATTTAATAT
ATTGATATTTATATCATTTTACGTTTCTCGTTCAGCTTTCTTGTACAAAGTGGTTGCAGGAAAGCCAATC
CCAAACCCACTCCTAGGTCTCGACAGTACAGCATAGACCGGTCCACCACCACCACCACCACTAAGGATCC
GGGGTTGGGGTTGCGCCTTTTCCAAGGCAGCCCTGGGTTTGCGCAGGGACGCGGCTGCTCTGGGCGTGGT
TCCGGGAAACGCAGCGGCGCCGACCCTGGGTCTCGCACATTCTTCACGTCCGTTCGCAGCGTCACCCGGA
TCTTCGCCGCTACCCTTGTGGGCCCCCCGGCGACGCTTCCTGCTCCGCCCCTAAGTCGGGAAGGTTCCTT
GCGGTTCGCGGCGTGCCGGACGTGACAAACGGAAGCCGCACGTCTCACTAGTACCCTCGCAGACGGACAG
CGCCAGGGAGCAATGGCAGCGCGCCGACCGCGATGGGCTGTGGCCAATAGCGGCTGCTCAGCAGGGCGCG
CCGAGAGCAGCGGCCGGGAAGGGGCGGTGCGGGAGGCGGGGTGTGGGGCGGTAGTGTGGGCCCTGTTCCT
GCCCGCGCGGTGTTCCGCATTCTGCAAGCCTCCGGAGCGCACGTCGGCAGTCGGCTCCCTCGTTGACCGA
ATCACCGACCTCTCTCCCCAGCTTAATTAATTCACCATGACCGAGTACAAGCCCACGGTGCGCCTCGCCA
CCCGCGACGACGTCCCCAGGGCCGTACGCACCCTCGCCGCCGCGTTCGCCGACTACCCCGCCACGCGCCA
CACCGTCGATCCGGACCGCCACATCGAGCGGGTCACCGAGCTGCAAGAACTCTTCCTCACGCGCGTCGGG
CTCGACATCGGCAAGGTGTGGGTCGCGGACGACGGCGCCGCGGTGGCGGTCTGGACCACGCCGGAGAGCG
TCGAAGCGGGGGCGGTGTTCGCCGAGATCGGCCCGCGCATGGCCGAGTTGAGCGGTTCCCGGCTGGCCGC
GCAGCAACAGATGGAAGGCCTCCTGGCGCCGCACCGGCCCAAGGAGCCCGCGTGGTTCCTGGCCACCGTC
GGCGTCTCGCCCGACCACCAGGGCAAGGGTCTGGGCAGCGCCGTCGTGCTCCCCGGAGTGGAGGCGGCCG
AGCGCGCCGGGGTGCCCGCCTTCCTGGAGACCTCCGCGCCCCGCAACCTCCCCTTCTACGAGCGGCTCGG
CTTCACCGTCACCGCCGACGTCGAGGTGCCCGAAGGACCGCGCACCTGGTGCATGACCCGCAAGCCTGCA
GGTCCCGGTGCCGAAGGTAGAGGTTCTCTCCTCACTTGTGGTGATGTTGAAGAAAACCCTGGTCCAATGT
CTAGACTGGACAAGAGCAAAGTCATAAACGGAGCTCTGGAATTACTCAATGGTGTCGGTATCGAAGGCCT
GACGACAAGGAAACTCGCTCAAAAGCTGGGAGTTGAGCAGCCTACCCTGTACTGGCACGTGAAGAACAAG
CGGGCCCTGCTCGATGCCCTGCCAATCGAGATGCTGGACAGGCATCATACCCACTTCTGCCCCCTGGAAG
GCGAGTCATGGCAAGACTTTCTGCGGAACAACGCCAAGTCATACCGCTGTGCTCTCCTCTCACATCGCGA
CGGGGCTAAAGTGCATCTCGGCACCCGCCCAACAGAGAAACAGTACGAAACCCTGGAAAATCAGCTCGCG
TTCCTGTGTCAGCAAGGCTTCTCCCTGGAGAACGCACTGTACGCTCTGTCCGCCGTGGGCCACTTTACAC
TGGGCTGCGTATTGGAGGAACAGGAGCATCAAGTAGCAAAAGAGGAAAGAGAGACACCTACCACCGATTC
TATGCCCCCACTTCTGAGACAAGCAATTGAGCTGTTCGACCGGCAGGGAGCCGAACCTGCCTTCCTTTTC
GGCCTGGAACTAATCATATGTGGCCTGGAGAAACAGCTAAAGTGCGAAAGCGGCGGGCCGACCGACGCCC
TTGACGATTTTGACTTAGACATGCTCCCAGCCGATGCCCTTGACGACTTTGACCTTGATATGCTGCCTGC
TGACGCTCTTGACGATTTTGACCTTGACATGCTCCCCGGGTAACTAAGTAAGGATCGATCCAAGATATCG
TATTCTTAACTATGTTGCTCCTTTTACGCTATGTGGATACGCTGCTTTAATGCCTTTGTATCATGCTATT
GCTTCCCGTATGGCTTTCATTTTCTCCTCCTTGTATAAATCCTGGTTGCTGTCTCTTTATGAGGAGTTGT
GGCCCGTTGTCAGGCAACGTGGCGTGGTGTGCACTGTGTTTGCTGACGCAACCCCCACTGGTTGGGGCAT
TGCCACCACCTGTCAGCTCCTTTCCGGGACTTTCGCTTTCCCCCTCCCTATTGCCACGGCGGAACTCATC
GCCGCCTGCCTTGCCCGCTGCTGGACAGGGGCTCGGCTGTTGGGCACTGACAATTCCGTGGTGTTGTCGG
GGAAGCTGACGTCCTTTCCATGGCTGCTCGCCTGTGTTGCCACCTGGATTCTGCGCGGGACGTCCTTCTG
CTACGTCCCTTCGGCCCTCAATCCAGCGGACCTTCCTTCCCGCGGCCTGCTGCCGGCTCTGCGGCCTCTT
CCGCGTCTTCGCCTTCGCCCTCAGACGAGTCGGATCTCCCTTTGGGCCGCCTCCCCGCCTGTTTCGCCTC
GGCGTCCGGACTAGAGGTACCTTTAAGACCAATGACTTACAAGGCAGCTGTAGATCTTAGCCACTTTTTA
AAAGAAAAGGGGGGACTGGAAGGGCTAATTCACTCCCAACGAAGACAAGATCTGCTTTTTGCTTGTACTG
GGTCTCTCTGGTTAGACCAGATCTGAGCCTGGGAGCTCTCTGGCTAACTAGGGAACCCACTGCTTAAGCC
TCAATAAAGCTTGCCTTGAGTGCTTCAAGTAGTGTGTGCCCGTCTGTTGTGTGACTCTGGTAACTAGAGA
TCCCTCAGACCCTTTTAGTCAGTGTGGAAAATCTCTAGCAGTAGTAGTTCATGTCATCTTATTATTCAGT
ATTTATAACTTGCAAAGAAATGAATATCAGAGAGTGAGAGGAACTTGTTTATTGCAGCTTATAATGGTTA
CAAATAAAGCAATAGCATCACAAATTTCACAAATAAAGCATTTTTTTCACTGCATTCTAGTTGTGGTTTG
TCCAAACTCATCAATGTATCTTATCATGTCTGGCTCTAGCTATCCCGCCCCTAACTCCGCCCATCCCGCC
CCTAACTCCGCCCAGTTCCGCCCATTCTCCGCCCCATGGCTGACTAATTTTTTTTATTTATGCAGAGGCC
GAGGCCGCCTCGGCCTCTGAGCTATTCCAGAAGTAGTGAGGAGGCTTTTTTGGAGGCCTTTCAAATATGT
ATCCGCTCATGAGACAATAACCCTGATAAATGCTTCAATAATATTGAAAAAGGAAGAGTATGAGTATTCA
ACATTTCCGTGTCGCCCTTATTCCCTTTTTTGCGGCATTTTGCCTTCCTGTTTTTGCTCACCCAGAAACG
CTGGTGAAAGTAAAAGATGCTGAAGATCAGTTGGGTGCACGAGTGGGTTACATCGAACTGGATCTCAACA
GCGGTAAGATCCTTGAGAGTTTTCGCCCCGAAGAACGTTTTCCAATGATGAGCACTTTTAAAGTTCTGCT
ATGTGGCGCGGTATTATCCCGTATTGACGCCGGGCAAGAGCAACTCGGTCGCCGCATACACTATTCTCAG
AATGACTTGGTTGAGTACTCACCAGTCACAGAAAAGCATCTTACGGATGGCATGACAGTAAGAGAATTAT
GCAGTGCTGCCATAACCATGAGTGATAACACTGCGGCCAACTTACTTCTGACAACGATCGGAGGACCGAA
GGAGCTAACCGCTTTTTTGCACAACATGGGGGATCATGTAACTCGCCTTGATCGTTGGGAACCGGAGCTG
AATGAAGCCATACCAAACGACGAGCGTGACACCACGATGCCTGTAGCAATGGCAACAACGTTGCGCAAAC
TATTAACTGGCGAACTACTTACTCTAGCTTCCCGGCAACAATTAATAGACTGGATGGAGGCGGATAAAGT
TGCAGGACCACTTCTGCGCTCGGCCCTTCCGGCTGGCTGGTTTATTGCTGATAAATCTGGAGCCGGTGAG
CGTGGGTCTCGCGGTATCATTGCAGCACTGGGGCCAGATGGTAAGCCCTCCCGTATCGTAGTTATCTACA
CGACGGGGAGTCAGGCAACTATGGATGAACGAAATAGACAGATCGCTGAGATAGGTGCCTCACTGATTAA
GCATTGGTAACTGTCAGACCAAGTTTACTCATATATACTTTAGATTGATTTAAAACTTCATTTTTAATTT
AAAAGGATCTAGGTGAAGATCCTTTTTGATAATCTCATGACCAAAATCCCTTAACGTGAGTTTTCGTTCC
ACTGAGCGTCAGACCCCGTAGAAAAGATCAAAGGATCTTCTTGAGATCCTTTTTTTCTGCGCGTAATCTG
CTGCTTGCAAACAAAAAAACCACCGCTACCAGCGGTGGTTTGTTTGCCGGATCAAGAGCTACCAACTCTT
TTTCCGAAGGTAACTGGCTTCAGCAGAGCGCAGATACCAAATACTGTTCTTCTAGTGTAGCCGTAGTTAG
GCCACCACTTCAAGAACTCTGTAGCACCGCCTACATACCTCGCTCTGCTAATCCTGTTACCAGTGGCTGC
TGCCAGTGGCGATAAGTCGTGTCTTACCGGGTTGGACTCAAGACGATAGTTACCGGATAAGGCGCAGCGG
TCGGGCTGAACGGGGGGTTCGTGCACACAGCCCAGCTTGGAGCGAACGACCTACACCGAACTGAGATACC
TACAGCGTGAGCTATGAGAAAGCGCCACGCTTCCCGAAGGGAGAAAGGCGGACAGGTATCCGGTAAGCGG
CAGGGTCGGAACAGGAGAGCGCACGAGGGAGCTTCCAGGGGGAAACGCCTGGTATCTTTATAGTCCTGTC
GGGTTTCGCCACCTCTGACTTGAGCGTCGATTTTTGTGATGCTCGTCAGGGGGGCGGAGCCTATGGAAAA
ACGCCAGCAACGCGGCCTTTTTACGGTTCCTGGCCTTTTGCTGGCCTTTTGCTCACATGTTCTTTCCTGC
GTTATCCCCTGATTCTGTGGATAACCGTATTACCGCCTTTGAGTGAGCTGATACCGCTCGCCGCAGCCGA
ACGACCGAGCGCAGCGAGTCAGTGAGCGAGGAAGCGGAAGAGCGCCCAATACGCAAACCGCCTCTCCCCG
CGCGTTGGCCGATTCATTAATGCAGCTGGCACGACAGGTTTCCCGACTGGAAAGCGGGCAGTGAGCGCAA
CGCAATTAATGTGAGTTAGCTCACTCATTAGGCACCCCAGGCTTTACACTTTATGCTTCCGGCTCGTATG
TTGTGTGGAATTGTGAGCGGATAACAATTTCACACAGGAAACAGCTATGACCATGATTACGCCAAGCGCG
CAATTAACCCTCACTAAAGGGAACAAAAGCTGGAGCTGCAAGCTTAATGTAGTCTTATGCAATACTCTTG
TAGTCTTGCAACATGGTAACGATGAGTTAGCAACATGCCTTACAAGGAGAGAAAAAGCACCGTGCATGCC
GATTGGTGGAAGTAAGGTGGTACGATCGTGCCTTATTAGGAAGGCAACAGACGGGTCTGACATGGATTGG
ACGAACCACTGAATTGCCGCATTGCAGAGATATTGTATTTAAGTGCCTAGCTCGATACATAAACGGGTCT
CTCTGGTTAGACCAGATCTGAGCCTGGGAGCTCTCTGGCTAACTAGGGAACCCACTGCTTAAGCCTCAAT
AAAGCTTGCCTTGAGTGCTTCAAGTAGTGTGTGCCCGTCTGTTGTGTGACTCTGGTAACTAGAGATCCCT
CAGACCCTTTTAGTCAGTGTGGAAAATCTCTAGCAGTGGCGCCCGAACAGGGACTTGAAAGCGAAAGGGA
AACCAGAGGAGCTCTCTCGACGCAGGACTCGGCTTGCTGAAGCGCGCACGGCAAGAGGCGAGGGGCGGCG
ACTGGTGAGTACGCCAAAAATTTTGACTAGCGGAGGCTAGAAGGAGAGAGATGGGTGCGAGAGCGTCAGT
ATTAAGCGGGGGAGAATTAGATCGCGATGGGAAAAAATTCGGTTAAGGCCAGGGGGAAAGAAAAAATATA
AATTAAAACATATAGTATGGGCAAGCAGGGAGCTAGAACGATTCGCAGTTAATCCTGGCCTGTTAGAAAC
ATCAGAAGGCTGTAGACAAATACTGGGACAGCTACAACCATCCCTTCAGACAGGATCAGAAGAACTTAGA
TCATTATATAATACAGTAGCAACCCTCTATTGTGTGCATCAAAGGATAGAGATAAAAGACACCAAGGAAG
CTTTAGACAAGATAGAGGAAGAGCAAAACAAAAGTAAGACCACCGCACAGCAAGCGGCCGCTGATCTTCA
GACCTGGAGGAGGAGATATGAGGGACAATTGGAGAAGTGAATTATATAAATATAAAGTAGTAAAAATTGA
ACCATTAGGAGTAGCACCCACCAAGGCAAAGAGAAGAGTGGTGCAGAGAGAAAAAAGAGCAGTGGGAATA
GGAGCTTTGTTCCTTGGGTTCTTGGGAGCAGCAGGAAGCACTATGGGCGCAGCGTCAATGACGCTGACGG
TACAGGCCAGACAATTATTGTCTGGTATAGTGCAGCAGCAGAACAATTTGCTGAGGGCTATTGAGGCGCA
ACAGCATCTGTTGCAACTCACAGTCTGGGGCATCAAGCAGCTCCAGGCAAGAATCCTGGCTGTGGAAAGA
TACCTAAAGGATCAACAGCTCCTGGGGATTTGGGGTTGCTCTGGAAAACTCATTTGCACCACTGCTGTGC
CTTGGAATGCTAGTTGGAGTAATAAATCTCTGGAACAGATTTGGAATCACACGACCTGGATGGAGTGGGA
CAGAGAAATTAACAATTACACAAGCTTAATACACTCCTTAATTGAAGAATCGCAAAACCAGCAAGAAAAG
AATGAACAAGAATTATTGGAATTAGATAAATGGGCAAGTTTGTGGAATTGGTTTAACATAACAAATTGGC
TGTGGTATATAAAATTATTCATAATGATAGTAGGAGGCTTGGTAGGTTTAAGAATAGTTTTTGCTGTACT
TTCTATAGTGAATAGAGTTAGGCAGGGATATTCACCATTATCGTTTCAGACCCACCTCCCAACCCCGAGG
GGAC
